>Addgene plasmid #146468 | pAc5.1B-lambdaN-HA-DmHPat_1-684_H | depositor full sequence | sequence record 288913 | Full Sequence
CTTCAAGGAATTAATTCTATATTCTAAAAACACAAATGATACTTCTAAAAAAAATCATGAATGGCATCAA
CTCTGAATCAAATCTTTGCAGATGCACCTACTTCTCATTTCCACTGTCACATCATTTTTCCAGATCTCGC
TGCCTGTTATGTGGCCCACAAACCAAGACACGTTTTATGGCCATTAAAGCTGGCTGATCGTCGCCAAACA
CCAAATACATATCAATATGTACATTCGAGAAAGAAGCGATCAAAGAAGCGTCTTCGGGCGAGTAGGAGAA
TGCGGAGGAGAAGGAGAACGAGCTGATCTAGTATCTCTCCACAATCCAATGCCAACTGACCAACTGGCCA
TATTCGGAGCAATTTGAAGCCAATTTCCATCGCCTGGCGATCGCTCCATTCTTGGCTATATGTTTTTCAC
CGTTCCCGGGGCCATTTTCAAAGACTCGTCGGTAAGATAAGATTGTGTCACTCGCTGTCTCTCTTCATTT
GTCGAAGAATGCTGAGGAATTTCGCGATGACGTCGGCGAGTATTTTGAAGAATGAGAATAATTTGTATTT
ATACGAAAATCAGTTAGTGGAATTTTCTACAAAAACATGTTATCTATAGATAATTTTGTTGCAAAATATG
TTGACTATGACAAAGATTGTATGTATATACCTTTAATGTATTCTCATTTTCTTATGTATTTATAATGGCA
ATGATGATACTGATGATATTTTAAGATGATGCCAGACCACAGGCTGATTTCTGCGTCTTTTGCCGAACGC
AGTGCATGTGCGGTTGTTGTTTTTTGGAATAGTTTCAATTTTCGGACTGTCCGCTTTGATTTCAGTTTCT
TGGCTTATTCAAAAAGCAAAGTAAAGCCAAAAAAGCGAGATGGCAATACCAAATGCGGCAAAACGGTAGT
GGAAGGAAAGGGGTGCGGGGCAGCGGAAGGAAGGGTGGGGCGGGGCGTGGCGGGGTCTGTGGCTGGGCGC
GACGTCACCGACGTTGGAGCCACTCCTTTGACCATGTGTGCGTGTGTGTATTATTCGTGTCTCGCCACTC
GCCGGTTGTTTTTTTCTTTTTATCTCGCTCTCTCTAGCGCCATCTCGTACGCATGCTCAACGCACCGCAT
GTTGCCGTGTCCTTTATGCGTCATTTTGGCTCGAAATAGGCAATTATTTAAACAAAGATTAGTCAACGAA
AACGCTAAAATAAATAAGTCTACAATATGGTTACTTATTGCCATGTGTGTGCAGCCAACGATAGCAACAA
AAGCAACAACACAGTGGCTTTCCCTCTTTCACTTTTTGTTTGCAAGCGCGTGCGAGCAAGACGGCACGAC
CGGCAAACGCAATTACGCTGACAAAGAGCAGACGAAGTTTTGGCCGAAAAACATCAAGGCGCCTGATACG
AATGCATTTGCAATAACAATTGCGATATTTAATATTGTTTATGAAGCTGTTTGACTTCAAAACACACAAA
AAAAAAAATAAAACAAATTATTTGAAAGAGAATTAGGAATCGGACAGCTTATCGTTACGGGCTAACAGCA
CACCGAGACGAAATAGCTTACCTGACGTCACAGCCTCTGGAAGAACTGCCGCCAAGCAGAGAGAGAGAGA
AAAAGAGGGAGAGCAGCTTAGACCGCATGTGCTTGTGTGTGAGGCGTCTCTCTCTTCGTCTCCTGTTTGC
GCAAACGCATAGACTGCACTGAGAAAATCGATTACCTATTTTTTATGAATGAATATTTGCACTATTACTA
TTCAAAACTATTAAGATAGCAATCACATTCAATAGCCAAATACTATACCACCTGAGCGATGCAACGAAAT
GATCAATTTGAGCAAAAATGCTGCATATTTAGGACGGCATCATTATAGAAATGCTTCTTGCTGTGTACTT
TTCTCTCGTCTGGCAGCTGTTTCGCCGTTATTGTTAAAACCGGCTTAAGTTAGGTGTGTTTTCTACGACT
AGTGATGCCCCTACTAGAAGATGTGTGTTGCACAAATGTCCCTGAATAACCAATTTGAAGTGCAGATAGC
AGTAAACGTAAGCTAATATGAATATTATTTAACTGTAATGTTTTAATATCGCTGGACATTACTAATAAAC
CCACTATAAACACATGTACATATGTATGTTTTGGCATACAATGAGTAGTTGGGGAAAAAATGTGTAAAAG
CACCGTGACCATCACAGCATAAAGATAACCAGCTGAAGTATCGAATATGAGTAACCCCCAAATTGAATCA
CATGCCGCAACTGATAGGACCCATGGAAGTACACTCTTCATGGCGATATACAAGACACACACAAGCACGA
ACACCCAGTTGCGGAGGAAATTCTCCGTAAATGAAAACCCAATCGGCGAACAATTCATACCCATATATGG
TAAAAGTTTTGAACGCGACTTGAGAGCGGAGAGCATTGCGGCTGATAAGGTTTTAGCGCTAAGCGGGCTT
TATAAAACGGGCTGCGGGACCAGTTTTCATATCACTACCGTTTGAGTTCTTGTGCTGTGTGGATACTCCT
CCCGACACAAAGCCGCTCCATCAGCCAGCAGTCGTCTAATCCAGAGACCCCGGATCGGGGTACCAACATG
GACGCACAAACACGACGACGTGAGCGTCGCGCTGAGAAACAAGCTCAATGGAAAGCTGCAAACGGTGGAT
CTCCTCCACATATGGCTTACCCATACGATGTTCCAGATTACGCTCCTCCAAGCTTGAATTCTGCAGATAT
CATGGATGACTCGTTTTTCGGCTTTGACACGAATCTACCGGACGAAGATGGTGGCGATGGACGCATCGTC
GAGGCGGAATACGATGCCCTCAATGACGAAACCTTTGGATCCGCTATAAATGGCGACTGGGAGGAAGCCC
ATGAGACGATGGTACGCCTGGGCGGGAATGGCGAAAGGGTGCGGAAGCGACCCGCGGAATCTAGTGGAAA
TACGGATTTTGCCGATCAGGGAAATGGTGCCTTCCTGCGACACGCTAATCCGCTATCATCGGCGCCCTCT
TCAAGCGGCTCCACTCCGGCCCCTTTGAATGCCCCCTTCCGACAGTCTCGTCACATAGGGGACTCGGACT
TGGAGCTAAACATTTCCTCCATGAAGTTGGACGACATGGACCTGTCCTCTTTCACCACTGATAGCGAAGC
CGGTGGGCTGAGCAACCGCATTAAGCTGGACTCCGGGGTCTGGGGATCACAGCCGTTCCCCAACAACCAA
CATTTGTTCCGCGAGCCTATGCGCAGCGCCTTCAAGCCACAGCAGCAGCAACATCAGCAGCACCAACCAC
AACAAATGAAGCCACCGCAGGAAGCGAATGCCAACTTTGCACTGAATCCACAGCCTTTTCCAAAAATTAC
AACTCTCGAGGATATAGAGCGCAATATGATCATTCAGCAGGCCATTCCGAAACAACAGCAGCAGAGCCAG
CAACAGGCGGAACGCAAAATGTTTGATGATTTTAGTCTGGGTAACAGGCAGCAGGTGCCTACACCAACCA
TGTTGCAGCAACAGATGTTGCAGCAGCAGCATCATCAGAAACAACAGTCGCAGCAGCAGCCGCCACAACA
AGCGCAGCACAAGGTACCCCCTGGCTTCTTGGGCACGCCGCACACCTCTCCACCGAGGCCAAATTTGGGT
TTCCCCGGACCCGAGCTACTGCCCACGCCATCGTCGCAGCAACAACTAAACGGTATTGGTGGCAACCGAG
TGCCGCCCGGATTTATTTACCCGCAAGGTCTGCCCGGGAATATTCCGCAATTGCCCCAGCATCCTCTAAT
GCAGCAGCACATGCCGCACAACTTTCCACTGCCCGGCGGCAACCAGCGACCTCTACCCAATCCACAAGCT
CTGCCCACGGCCCTGAACAATTTCGCGATGCATCCAAGCTTCAATGCGATGCGCGCCGCTGGAATCCATC
CAGGGGCTTTTATGCAACCTCCCCATCCGCACCAGATGCTGCCACCGCGAATGCCGCCGCACCCGCTGCA
AGCTGCCACAAGTCTATTAGGCCAGCAGCCACCGAATTCCATGTATAACATGTTCAACATGCGACTAGTG
CAAGAGATCCAGCAAAACCATCCGCTGCTTCAACAGGCTGCTGTTGTACGCCAAATGCAACAGAGCAGAG
CAGGATCCGTGGCCAGCGATCGTCAGAGATCGCAGGCGCAACAGCAGCAACAAGGACGACGTCCAGATGG
TACAGGAAATTACCCGCTGGAAGAGTACGATGAATATGCCAACCTAATGAGCACGCGCGACAAGCACTGG
CTAATCGGAATCCAGCTTTCGCAGCTGAATACGGACACGCCGTATATCGACGACTATTACTACACGGTGT
TCAGGGAGCGCAAGGCCCAACAGAACGGGCAAATGCGCAACAGTCAGGCGCACAAGGACAACCAGTTGAA
TCATCCGCTTACTCAGCCACGCGGCCATGCGCAGCTTATTCTCGTACAGTTGGGCAACAAGAATGGTACT
CGCAATGGACACGGACGTGAGCGACGCAACTCGGAGAACACCAACAGCACGTCAGGCAACACGAACAATG
GATCAGGTGGTAACAACAACAACCTGACAGGCTATATATTCTCACCACTGAAGTTCGAGAACTCACTGGG
AAAGCTACAGTACGGAAGTGTGACAGCTCCGCGAAAAATTATCGATGCTGACATTATGAGTGGTGAATCA
AATGCCGCTGCTGAAGCCAACGCAACTTCTTCATCAAAAAGCTCGACTCCGCTGCCCACCTCCGCGAGCC
ATGATGTAAATCCCAGTAGCATGTAGGGCGGCCGCTCGAGTCTAGAGGGCCCGCGGTTCGAAGGTAAGCC
TATCCCTAACCCTCTCCTCGGTCTCGATTCTACGCGTACCGGTCATCATCACCATCACCATTGAGTTTAA
ACCCGCTGATCAGCCTCGACTGTGCCTTCTAAGGCCTGAGCTCGCTGATCAGCCTCGATCGAGGATCCAG
ACATGATAAGATACATTGATGAGTTTGGACAAACCACAACTAGAATGCAGTGAAAAAAATGCTTTATTTG
TGAAATTTGTGATGCTATTGCTTTATTTGTAACCATTATAAGCTGCAATAAACAAGTTAACAACAACAAT
TGCATTCATTTTATGTTTCAGGTTCAGGGGGAGGTGTGGGAGGTTTTTTAAAGCAAGTAAAACCTCTACA
AATGTGGTATGGCTGATTATGATCAGTCGACCGATGCCCTTGAGAGCCTTCAACCCAGTCAGCTCCTTCC
GGTGGGCGCGGGGCATGACTATCGTCGCCGCACTTATGACTGTCTTCTTTATCATGCAACTCGTAGGACA
GGTGCCGGCAGCGCTCTGGGTCATTTTCGGCGAGGACCGCTTTCGCTGGAGCGCGACGATGATCGGCCTG
TCGCTTGCGGTATTCGGAATCTTGCACGCCCTCGCTCAAGCCTTCGTCACTGGTCCCGCCACCAAACGTT
TCGGCGAGAAGCAGGCCATTATCGCCGGCATGGCGGCCGACGCGCTGGGCTACGTCTTGCTGGCGTTCGC
GACGCGAGGCTGGATGGCCTTCCCCATTATGATTCTTCTCGCTTCCGGCGGCATCGGGATGCCCGCGTTG
CAGGCCATGCTGTCCAGGCAGGTAGATGACGACCATCAGGGACAGCTTCAAGGATCGCTCGCGGCTCTTA
CCAGCCAGCAAAAGGCCAGGAACCGTAAAAAGGCCGCGTTGCTGGCGTTTTTCCATAGGCTCCGCCCCCC
TGACGAGCATCACAAAAATCGACGCTCAAGTCAGAGGTGGCGAAACCCGACAGGACTATAAAGATACCAG
GCGTTTCCCCCTGGAAGCTCCCTCGTGCGCTCTCCTGTTCCGACCCTGCCGCTTACCGGATACCTGTCCG
CCTTTCTCCCTTCGGGAAGCGTGGCGCTTTCTCAATGCTCACGCTGTAGGTATCTCAGTTCGGTGTAGGT
CGTTCGCTCCAAGCTGGGCTGTGTGCACGAACCCCCCGTTCAGCCCGACCGCTGCGCCTTATCCGGTAAC
TATCGTCTTGAGTCCAACCCGGTAAGACACGACTTATCGCCACTGGCAGCAGCCACTGGTAACAGGATTA
GCAGAGCGAGGTATGTAGGCGGTGCTACAGAGTTCTTGAAGTGGTGGCCTAACTACGGCTACACTAGAAG
GACAGTATTTGGTATCTGCGCTCTGCTGAAGCCAGTTACCTTCGGAAAAAGAGTTGGTAGCTCTTGATCC
GGCAAACAAACCACCGCTGGTAGCGGTGGTTTTTTTGTTTGCAAGCAGCAGATTACGCGCAGAAAAAAAG
GATCTCAAGAAGATCCTTTGATCTTTTCTACGGGGTCTGACGCTCAGTGGAACGAAAACTCACGTTAAGG
GATTTTGGTCATGAGATTATCAAAAAGGATCTTCACCTAGATCCTTTTAAATTAAAAATGAAGTTTTAAA
TCAATCTAAAGTATATATGAGTAAACTTGGTCTGACAGTTACCAATGCTTAATCAGTGAGGCACCTATCT
CAGCGATCTGTCTATTTCGTTCATCCATAGTTGCCTGACTCCCCGTCGTGTAGATAACTACGATACGGGA
GGGCTTACCATCTGGCCCCAGTGCTGCAATGATACCGCGAGACCCACGCTCACCGGCTCCAGATTTATCA
GCAATAAACCAGCCAGCCGGAAGGGCCGAGCGCAGAAGTGGTCCTGCAACTTTATCCGCCTCCATCCAGT
CTATTAATTGTTGCCGGGAAGCTAGAGTAAGTAGTTCGCCAGTTAATAGTTTGCGCAACGTTGTTGCCAT
TGCTGCAGGCATCGTGGTGTCACGCTCGTCGTTTGGTATGGCTTCATTCAGCTCCGGTTCCCAACGATCA
AGGCGAGTTACATGATCCCCCATGTTGTGCAAAAAAGCGGTTAGCTCCTTCGGTCCTCCGATCGTTGTCA
GAAGTAAGTTGGCCGCAGTGTTATCACTCATGGTTATGGCAGCACTGCATAATTCTCTTACTGTCATGCC
ATCCGTAAGATGCTTTTCTGTGACTGGTGAGTACTCAACCAAGTCATTCTGAGAATAGTGTATGCGGCGA
CCGAGTTGCTCTTGCCCGGCGTCAACACGGGATAATACCGCGCCACATAGCAGAACTTTAAAAGTGCTCA
TCATTGGAAAACGTTCTTCGGGGCGAAAACTCTCAAGGATCTTACCGCTGTTGAGATCCAGTTCGATGTA
ACCCACTCGTGCACCCAACTGATCTTCAGCATCTTTTACTTTCACCAGCGTTTCTGGGTGAGCAAAAACA
GGAAGGCAAAATGCCGCAAAAAAGGGAATAAGGGCGACACGGAAATGTTGAATACTCATACTCTTCCTTT
TTCAATATTATTGAAGCATTTATCAGGGTTATTGTCTCATGAGCGGATACATATTTGAATGTATTTAGAA
AAATAAACAAATAGGGGTTCCGCGCACATTTCCCCGAAAAGTGCCACCTGACGTCTAAGAAACCATTATT
ATCATGACATTAACCTATAAAAATAGGCGTATCACGAGGCCCTTTCGT
Features (pLannotate 1.2.2; 10 found; start..end, strand, type, name):
     56..2568    +  promoter       Ac5 promoter: Drosophila melanogaster actin 5C promoter
   2588..2653    +  CDS            N (fragment): REGN_LAMBD - Experimental evidence at protein level: Swiss-Prot protein existence level 1. Plays a role as a transcriptional antitermination factor that allows the virus to initiate its lytic phase. Activates expression of the delayed viral early genes by modifying host RNA polymerase (RNAP) into a form that is resistant to termination signals. This antitermination function requires the host NusA protein which serves to stabilize the interaction between antitermination protein N and host RNA polymerase. From Escherichia phage lambda (Bacteriophage lambda).
   2678..2704    +  CDS            3xHA (fragment): three tandem HA epitope tags
   4823..4864    +  CDS            V5 tag: epitope tag from simian virus 5
   4964..5098    -  polyA_signal   SV40 poly(A) signal: SV40 polyadenylation signal
   5121..5205    -  CDS            large T antigen (fragment): large T antigen from SV40 (simian virus 40)
   5206..5676    +  CDS            TcR (fragment): tetracycline efflux protein; tet; confers resistance to tetracycline
   5720..6308    -  rep_origin     ori: high-copy-number ColE1/pMB1/pBR322/pUC origin of replication
   6479..7339    -  CDS            AmpR: β-lactamase; bla; confers resistance to ampicillin, carbenicillin, and related antibiotics
   7340..7444    -  promoter       AmpR promoter: bla
