[The description below was written by a language model from this plasmid's Addgene catalogue record and pLannotate feature annotations shown in this document.]
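Description:
pAc5.1B-lambdaN-HA-DmHPat_1-684_H is a 7,538 nt insect expression plasmid that produces a truncated form of the Drosophila melanogaster decapping activator HPat (Patr-1, CG5208), residues 1–684 as named. The catalogue lists the backbone as unknown, although the name and feature set point to a pAc5.1B-type vector. In E. coli it is propagated through a ColE1/pUC-type origin and selected with ampicillin via the bla gene and its own promoter. The record lists it as low copy even though the annotated origin is of the high-copy class. Short annotated fragments of a tetracycline resistance gene and SV40 large T antigen appear to be non-functional backbone remnants. No selectable marker for insect cells is annotated, which is consistent with transient transfection use.

Expression is driven by the strong constitutive Drosophila actin 5C promoter. Immediately downstream lies a short fragment of the bacteriophage lambda N protein, followed by a single HA-sized epitope segment (annotated as a fragment of 3xHA). The unannotated interval after these tags corresponds to the HPat coding sequence, which according to the depositor carries two silent changes relative to the NCBI reference. A vector-derived V5 tag lies downstream of the insert, but the record does not show whether it is in frame and translated. An SV40 polyadenylation signal follows.

The lambda N peptide binds boxB RNA hairpins, so the fusion is suited to tethering assays, in which HPat is recruited to a boxB-containing reporter mRNA in fly cells to test its effect on that transcript. The HA tag allows detection and immunoprecipitation. This fits the associated study linking deadenylation and decapping, though the record states only insect expression as the purpose.
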