Addgene plasmid #146468: pAc5.1B-lambdaN-HA-DmHPat_1-684_H
Purpose: Insect Expression of DmHPat_1-684
Depositing lab: Elisa Izaurralde. Depositing organization: Max Planck Institute for Developmental Biology. Publication: HPat provides a link between deadenylation and decapping in metazoa. Haas G, Braun JE, Igreja C, Tritschler F, Nishihara T, Izaurralde E. J Cell Biol. 2010 Apr 19. 189(2):289-302. 10.1083/jcb.200910141 PubMed 20404111.
Backbone
  Vector backbone: Unknown
  Vector type: Insect Expression
Growth in bacteria
  Bacterial resistance: Ampicillin, 100 μg/mL
  Growth temperature: 37°C
  Growth strain: DH5alpha
  Copy number: Low Copy
Gene/Insert
  Gene/Insert name: DmHPat_1-684
  Species: D. melanogaster (fly)
  Mutation: Two silent mutations compared to the sequence given by NCBI: NM_142335.2
  Entrez Gene: Patr-1 (a.k.a. anon-WO0118547.282, BcDNA:LD27979, CG5208, Dmel\CG5208, HPat, LD27979)
  Cloning method: Unknown
Terms and licenses: Academic/Nonprofit Terms; Industry Terms: Not Available to Industry
Depositor comments: Plasmids from this collection were made available to the research community and donated after the lab closed. Please note that the sequence provided by the depositing laboratory may be theoretical/predicted or based on Sanger sequencing results. There may be discrepancies between sequencing results obtained by Addgene and the depositor sequence. If an Addgene verified sequence is not available, please contact before placing your order to request that our lab fully sequence the plasmid.
How to cite: pAc5.1B-lambdaN-HA-DmHPat_1-684_H was a gift from Elisa Izaurralde (Addgene plasmid # 146468 ; http://n2t.net/addgene:146468 ; RRID:Addgene_146468)
